Addgene plasmid #155114: p5E-QUASM1
Purpose: 5' entry vector containing QUASM1 promoter element.
Depositing lab: Bret Pearson. Depositing organization: Hospital for Sick Children. Publication: An optimized QF-binary expression system for use in zebrafish. Burgess J, Burrows JT, Sadhak R, Chiang S, Weiss A, D'Amata C, Molinaro AM, Zhu S, Long M, Hu C, Krause HM, Pearson BJ. Dev Biol. 2020 Jul 19. pii: S0012-1606(20)30202-5. doi: 10.1016/j.ydbio.2020.07.007. PubMed 32697972.
Backbone
  Vector backbone: pDONRP4-P1R
  Backbone manufacturer: Invitrogen
  Backbone size w/o insert (bp): 2643
  Total vector size (bp): 2880
  Vector type: Gateway 5' entry vector
Growth in bacteria
  Bacterial resistance: Kanamycin, 50 μg/mL
  Growth temperature: 37°C
  Growth strain: DH5alpha
  Copy number: High Copy
Gene/Insert
  Gene/Insert name: QUASM1
  Species: Synthetic
  Insert size (bp): 237
  Promoter: QUASM1-E1b
  Cloning method: Restriction Enzyme; 5′ cloning site KpnI (not destroyed); 3′ cloning site BsrGI (not destroyed)
  Sequencing primers: 5′ CAC GAC GTT GTA AAA CGA C; 3′ CAG GAA ACA GCT ATG AC
Terms and licenses: Academic/Nonprofit Terms; Industry Terms: Not Available to Industry
Depositor comments: Can be recombined with pME and p3E vectors to make a QFGal4-dependent reporter construct.
How to cite: p5E-QUASM1 was a gift from Bret Pearson (Addgene plasmid # 155114 ; http://n2t.net/addgene:155114 ; RRID:Addgene_155114)
