[The description below was written by a language model from this plasmid's Addgene catalogue record and pLannotate feature annotations shown in this document.]
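Description:
p5E-QUASM1 is a small (2,880 bp) Gateway 5' entry vector built on the Invitrogen pDONR P4-P1R backbone and intended as a promoter module for multisite Gateway assembly of zebrafish transgenes. It is propagated in E. coli as a high-copy plasmid through a ColE1/pUC-type origin and is selected with kanamycin via an aph(3')-Ia resistance gene. Backbone remnants annotated in both available sequence records, which are the same length and carry the same features in rotated coordinates, include rrnB T1 and T2 terminators upstream of the recombination cassette, a T7 promoter, and short lacI and lacZα fragments with no evident functional role.

The payload is a 237 bp synthetic insert, QUASM1, cloned between KpnI and BsrGI sites that were both retained. The record lists the promoter as QUASM1-E1b, meaning a variant QUAS element, the upstream activating sequence bound by the QF transcription factor of the Q binary system, joined to an E1b minimal promoter. The automated annotation picks up only a short minimal TATA-box promoter fragment and a piece of pBluescript polylinker in this region, and the QUAS repeats themselves are not annotated. The record does not describe how the M1 variant differs from standard QUAS. The insert is flanked by an attL-type site with an attB4 core on one side and attR1 on the other, the arrangement expected of a 5' entry clone.

According to the depositor, the plasmid can be combined with middle-entry (pME) and 3' entry (p3E) vectors in an LR reaction to produce a QFGal4-dependent reporter construct. In such a construct the downstream gene stays largely silent until the QF-based activator is supplied. It comes from work optimizing the QF binary expression system in zebrafish.
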