Features (pLannotate 1.2.2; 12 found; start..end, strand, type, name):
    121..213     +  CDS            lacI (fragment): lac repressor; lacI; The lac repressor binds to the lac operator to inhibit transcription in E. coli. This inhibition can be relieved by adding lactose or isopropyl-β-D-thiogalactopyranoside (IPTG).
    268..295     -  terminator     rrnB T2 terminator: transcription terminator T2 from the E. coli rrnB gene
    427..470     +  terminator     rrnB T1 terminator: Escherichia coli rrnB; transcription terminator T1 from the E. coli rrnB gene
    517..553     -  CDS            lacZα (fragment): LacZα fragment of β-galactosidase; lacZ fragment
    592..677     +  protein_bind   attL1 (fragment): mutant version of attL; recombination site for the Gateway® LR reaction LR Clonase™
    668..688     +  protein_bind   attB4: mutant version of attB; core recombination site for the Gateway® BP reaction BP Clonase™
    704..727     +  misc_feature   MCS (fragment): pBluescript multiple cloning site
    842..859     +  promoter       minP (fragment): minimal TATA-box promoter with low basal activity
    926..1049    +  protein_bind   attR1: mutant version of attR; recombination site for the Gateway® LR reaction LR Clonase™
   1122..1140    -  promoter       T7 promoter: promoter for bacteriophage T7 RNA polymerase
   1274..2083    +  CDS            KanR: aminoglycoside phosphotransferase; aph(3')-Ia; confers resistance to kanamycin in bacteria or G418 (Geneticin®) in eukaryotes
   2230..2818    +  rep_origin     ori: high-copy-number ColE1/pMB1/pBR322/pUC origin of replication
>Addgene plasmid #155114 | p5E-QUASM1 | depositor full sequence | sequence record 304796 | p5E-QUASM1 sequence 2880 bps
CTTTCCTGCGTTATCCCCTGATTCTGTGGATAACCGTATTACCGCCTTTGAGTGAGCTGATACCGCTCGC
CGCAGCCGAACGACCGAGCGCAGCGAGTCAGTGAGCGAGGAAGCGGAAGAGCGCCCAATACGCAAACCGC
CTCTCCCCGCGCGTTGGCCGATTCATTAATGCAGCTGGCACGACAGGTTTCCCGACTGGAAAGCGGGCAG
TGAGCGCAACGCAATTAATACGCGTACCGCTAGCCAGGAAGAGTTTGTAGAAACGCAAAAAGGCCATCCG
TCAGGATGGCCTTCTGCTTAGTTTGATGCCTGGCAGTTTATGGCGGGCGTCCTGCCCGCCACCCTCCGGG
CCGTTGCTTCACAACGTTCAAATCCGCTCCCGGCGGATTTGTCCTACTCAGGAGAGCGTTCACCGACAAA
CAACAGATAAAACGAAAGGCCCAGTCTTCCGACTGAGCCTTTCGTTTTATTTGATGCCTGGCAGTTCCCT
ACTCTCGCGTTAACGCTAGCATGGATGTTTTCCCAGTCACGACGTTGTAAAACGACGGCCAGTCTTAAGC
TCGGGCCCGAGTTAACGCTACCATGGAGCTCCAAATAATGATTTTATTTTGACTGATAGTGACCTGTTCG
TTGCAACAAATTGATAAGCAATGCTTTTTTATAATGCCAACTTTGTATAGAAAAGTTGCAAAAGCTGGGT
ACCGAGCTCCACCGCGGTGGCGGCCGCAAGGATAAACAATTATCCTCACGGGTAATCGCTTATCCTCAAG
GATAAACAATTATCCTCACGGGTAATCGCTTATCCTCAAGGATAAACAATTATCCTCGCAAGGGTCGACT
CTAGAGGGTATATAATGGATCCCATCGCGTCTCAGCCTCACTTTGAGCTCCTCCACACGAATTCCCTCGA
CCTCGAAGACGCGTCCAAGTTTGTACAAAAAAGTTGAACGAGAAACGTAAAATGATATAAATATCAATAT
ATTAAATTAGATTTTGCATAAAAAACAGACTACATAATACTGTAAAACACAACATATGCAGTCACTATGA
ACCAACTACTTAGATGGTATTAGTGACCTGTAGAATTCGAGCTCTAGAGCTGCAGGGCGGCCGCGATATC
CCCTATAGTGAGTCGTATTACATGGTCATAGCTGTTTCCTGGCAGCTCTGGCCCGTGTCTCAAAATCTCT
GATGTTACATTGCACAAGATAAAAATATATCATCATGAACAATAAAACTGTCTGCTTACATAAACAGTAA
TACAAGGGGTGTTATGAGCCATATTCAACGGGAAACGTCGAGGCCGCGATTAAATTCCAACATGGATGCT
GATTTATATGGGTATAAATGGGCTCGCGATAATGTCGGGCAATCAGGTGCGACAATCTATCGCTTGTATG
GGAAGCCCGATGCGCCAGAGTTGTTTCTGAAACATGGCAAAGGTAGCGTTGCCAATGATGTTACAGATGA
GATGGTCAGACTAAACTGGCTGACGGAATTTATGCCTCTTCCGACCATCAAGCATTTTATCCGTACTCCT
GATGATGCATGGTTACTCACCACTGCGATCCCCGGAAAAACAGCATTCCAGGTATTAGAAGAATATCCTG
ATTCAGGTGAAAATATTGTTGATGCGCTGGCAGTGTTCCTGCGCCGGTTGCATTCGATTCCTGTTTGTAA
TTGTCCTTTTAACAGCGATCGCGTATTTCGTCTCGCTCAGGCGCAATCACGAATGAATAACGGTTTGGTT
GATGCGAGTGATTTTGATGACGAGCGTAATGGCTGGCCTGTTGAACAAGTCTGGAAAGAAATGCATAAAC
TTTTGCCATTCTCACCGGATTCAGTCGTCACTCATGGTGATTTCTCACTTGATAACCTTATTTTTGACGA
GGGGAAATTAATAGGTTGTATTGATGTTGGACGAGTCGGAATCGCAGACCGATACCAGGATCTTGCCATC
CTATGGAACTGCCTCGGTGAGTTTTCTCCTTCATTACAGAAACGGCTTTTTCAAAAATATGGTATTGATA
ATCCTGATATGAATAAATTGCAGTTTCATTTGATGCTCGATGAGTTTTTCTAATCAGAATTGGTTAATTG
GTTGTAACACTGGCAGAGCATTACGCTGACTTGACGGGACGGCGCAAGCTCATGACCAAAATCCCTTAAC
GTGAGTTACGCGTCGTTCCACTGAGCGTCAGACCCCGTAGAAAAGATCAAAGGATCTTCTTGAGATCCTT
TTTTTCTGCGCGTAATCTGCTGCTTGCAAACAAAAAAACCACCGCTACCAGCGGTGGTTTGTTTGCCGGA
TCAAGAGCTACCAACTCTTTTTCCGAAGGTAACTGGCTTCAGCAGAGCGCAGATACCAAATACTGTCCTT
CTAGTGTAGCCGTAGTTAGGCCACCACTTCAAGAACTCTGTAGCACCGCCTACATACCTCGCTCTGCTAA
TCCTGTTACCAGTGGCTGCTGCCAGTGGCGATAAGTCGTGTCTTACCGGGTTGGACTCAAGACGATAGTT
ACCGGATAAGGCGCAGCGGTCGGGCTGAACGGGGGGTTCGTGCACACAGCCCAGCTTGGAGCGAACGACC
TACACCGAACTGAGATACCTACAGCGTGAGCATTGAGAAAGCGCCACGCTTCCCGAAGGGAGAAAGGCGG
ACAGGTATCCGGTAAGCGGCAGGGTCGGAACAGGAGAGCGCACGAGGGAGCTTCCAGGGGGAAACGCCTG
GTATCTTTATAGTCCTGTCGGGTTTCGCCACCTCTGACTTGAGCGTCGATTTTTGTGATGCTCGTCAGGG
GGGCGGAGCCTATGGAAAAACGCCAGCAACGCGGCCTTTTTACGGTTCCTGGCCTTTTGCTGGCCTTTTG
CTCACATGTT
