Features (pLannotate 1.2.2; 12 found; start..end, strand, type, name):
     34..119     +  protein_bind   attL1 (fragment): mutant version of attL; recombination site for the Gateway® LR reaction LR Clonase™
    110..130     +  protein_bind   attB4: mutant version of attB; core recombination site for the Gateway® BP reaction BP Clonase™
    146..169     +  misc_feature   MCS (fragment): pBluescript multiple cloning site
    284..301     +  promoter       minP (fragment): minimal TATA-box promoter with low basal activity
    368..491     +  protein_bind   attR1: mutant version of attR; recombination site for the Gateway® LR reaction LR Clonase™
    564..582     -  promoter       T7 promoter: promoter for bacteriophage T7 RNA polymerase
    716..1525    +  CDS            KanR: aminoglycoside phosphotransferase; aph(3')-Ia; confers resistance to kanamycin in bacteria or G418 (Geneticin®) in eukaryotes
   1672..2260    +  rep_origin     ori: high-copy-number ColE1/pMB1/pBR322/pUC origin of replication
   2443..2535    +  CDS            lacI (fragment): lac repressor; lacI; The lac repressor binds to the lac operator to inhibit transcription in E. coli. This inhibition can be relieved by adding lactose or isopropyl-β-D-thiogalactopyranoside (IPTG).
   2590..2617    -  terminator     rrnB T2 terminator: transcription terminator T2 from the E. coli rrnB gene
   2749..2792    +  terminator     rrnB T1 terminator: Escherichia coli rrnB; transcription terminator T1 from the E. coli rrnB gene
   2839..2875    -  CDS            lacZα (fragment): LacZα fragment of β-galactosidase; lacZ fragment
>Addgene plasmid #155114 | p5E-QUASM1 | addgene full sequence | sequence record 310837 | Addgene NGS Result
GCTCGGGCCCGAGTTAACGCTACCATGGAGCTCCAAATAATGATTTTATTTTGACTGATAGTGACCTGTT
CGTTGCAACAAATTGATAAGCAATGCTTTTTTATAATGCCAACTTTGTATAGAAAAGTTGCAAAAGCTGG
GTACCGAGCTCCACCGCGGTGGCGGCCGCAAGGATAAACAATTATCCTCACGGGTAATCGCTTATCCTCA
AGGATAAACAATTATCCTCACGGGTAATCGCTTATCCTCAAGGATAAACAATTATCCTCGCAAGGGTCGA
CTCTAGAGGGTATATAATGGATCCCATCGCGTCTCAGCCTCACTTTGAGCTCCTCCACACGAATTCCCTC
GACCTCGAAGACGCGTCCAAGTTTGTACAAAAAAGTTGAACGAGAAACGTAAAATGATATAAATATCAAT
ATATTAAATTAGATTTTGCATAAAAAACAGACTACATAATACTGTAAAACACAACATATGCAGTCACTAT
GAACCAACTACTTAGATGGTATTAGTGACCTGTAGAATTCGAGCTCTAGAGCTGCAGGGCGGCCGCGATA
TCCCCTATAGTGAGTCGTATTACATGGTCATAGCTGTTTCCTGGCAGCTCTGGCCCGTGTCTCAAAATCT
CTGATGTTACATTGCACAAGATAAAAATATATCATCATGAACAATAAAACTGTCTGCTTACATAAACAGT
AATACAAGGGGTGTTATGAGCCATATTCAACGGGAAACGTCGAGGCCGCGATTAAATTCCAACATGGATG
CTGATTTATATGGGTATAAATGGGCTCGCGATAATGTCGGGCAATCAGGTGCGACAATCTATCGCTTGTA
TGGGAAGCCCGATGCGCCAGAGTTGTTTCTGAAACATGGCAAAGGTAGCGTTGCCAATGATGTTACAGAT
GAGATGGTCAGACTAAACTGGCTGACGGAATTTATGCCTCTTCCGACCATCAAGCATTTTATCCGTACTC
CTGATGATGCATGGTTACTCACCACTGCGATCCCCGGAAAAACAGCATTCCAGGTATTAGAAGAATATCC
TGATTCAGGTGAAAATATTGTTGATGCGCTGGCAGTGTTCCTGCGCCGGTTGCATTCGATTCCTGTTTGT
AATTGTCCTTTTAACAGCGATCGCGTATTTCGTCTCGCTCAGGCGCAATCACGAATGAATAACGGTTTGG
TTGATGCGAGTGATTTTGATGACGAGCGTAATGGCTGGCCTGTTGAACAAGTCTGGAAAGAAATGCATAA
ACTTTTGCCATTCTCACCGGATTCAGTCGTCACTCATGGTGATTTCTCACTTGATAACCTTATTTTTGAC
GAGGGGAAATTAATAGGTTGTATTGATGTTGGACGAGTCGGAATCGCAGACCGATACCAGGATCTTGCCA
TCCTATGGAACTGCCTCGGTGAGTTTTCTCCTTCATTACAGAAACGGCTTTTTCAAAAATATGGTATTGA
TAATCCTGATATGAATAAATTGCAGTTTCATTTGATGCTCGATGAGTTTTTCTAATCAGAATTGGTTAAT
TGGTTGTAACACTGGCAGAGCATTACGCTGACTTGACGGGACGGCGCAAGCTCATGACCAAAATCCCTTA
ACGTGAGTTACGCGTCGTTCCACTGAGCGTCAGACCCCGTAGAAAAGATCAAAGGATCTTCTTGAGATCC
TTTTTTTCTGCGCGTAATCTGCTGCTTGCAAACAAAAAAACCACCGCTACCAGCGGTGGTTTGTTTGCCG
GATCAAGAGCTACCAACTCTTTTTCCGAAGGTAACTGGCTTCAGCAGAGCGCAGATACCAAATACTGTTC
TTCTAGTGTAGCCGTAGTTAGGCCACCACTTCAAGAACTCTGTAGCACCGCCTACATACCTCGCTCTGCT
AATCCTGTTACCAGTGGCTGCTGCCAGTGGCGATAAGTCGTGTCTTACCGGGTTGGACTCAAGACGATAG
TTACCGGATAAGGCGCAGCGGTCGGGCTGAACGGGGGGTTCGTGCACACAGCCCAGCTTGGAGCGAACGA
CCTACACCGAACTGAGATACCTACAGCGTGAGCTATGAGAAAGCGCCACGCTTCCCGAAGGGAGAAAGGC
GGACAGGTATCCGGTAAGCGGCAGGGTCGGAACAGGAGAGCGCACGAGGGAGCTTCCAGGGGGAAACGCC
TGGTATCTTTATAGTCCTGTCGGGTTTCGCCACCTCTGACTTGAGCGTCGATTTTTGTGATGCTCGTCAG
GGGGGCGGAGCCTATGGAAAAACGCCAGCAACGCGGCCTTTTTACGGTTCCTGGCCTTTTGCTGGCCTTT
TGCTCACATGTTCTTTCCTGCGTTATCCCCTGATTCTGTGGATAACCGTATTACCGCCTTTGAGTGAGCT
GATACCGCTCGCCGCAGCCGAACGACCGAGCGCAGCGAGTCAGTGAGCGAGGAAGCGGAAGAGCGCCCAA
TACGCAAACCGCCTCTCCCCGCGCGTTGGCCGATTCATTAATGCAGCTGGCACGACAGGTTTCCCGACTG
GAAAGCGGGCAGTGAGCGCAACGCAATTAATACGCGTACCGCTAGCCAGGAAGAGTTTGTAGAAACGCAA
AAAGGCCATCCGTCAGGATGGCCTTCTGCTTAGTTTGATGCCTGGCAGTTTATGGCGGGCGTCCTGCCCG
CCACCCTCCGGGCCGTTGCTTCACAACGTTCAAATCCGCTCCCGGCGGATTTGTCCTACTCAGGAGAGCG
TTCACCGACAAACAACAGATAAAACGAAAGGCCCAGTCTTCCGACTGAGCCTTTCGTTTTATTTGATGCC
TGGCAGTTCCCTACTCTCGCGTTAACGCTAGCATGGATGTTTTCCCAGTCACGACGTTGTAAAACGACGG
CCAGTCTTAA
